>Addgene plasmid #242208 | pGMF6 | addgene full sequence | sequence record 490172 | Addgene NGS Result
TCGCGCGTTTCGGTGCACGAGGCCCTTTCATCTCGCGCGTTTCGGTGATGACGGTGAAAACCTCTGACAC
ATGCAGCTCCCCTAGACGGTCACAGCTTGTCTGTAAGCGGATGCCGGGAGCAGACAAGCCCGTCAGGGCG
CGTCAGCGGGTGTTGGCGGGTGTCGGGGCTGGCTTAACTATGCGGCATCAGAGCAGATTGTACTGAGAGT
GCACCAAATGCGGTGTGAAATACCGCACAGATGCGTAAGGAGAAAATACCGCATCAGGCGCCATTCGCCA
TTCAGGCTGCGCAACTGTTGGGAAGGGCGATCGGTGCGGGCCTCATCGCTATTACGCCAGCTGGCGAAAG
GGGGATGTGCTGCAAGGCGATTAAGTTGGGTAACGCCAGGGTTTTCCCAGTCACGACGTTGTAAAACGAC
GGCCAGTGCAACGCGATGACGATGGATAGCGATTCATCGATGAGCTGACCCGATCGCCGCCGCCGGAGGG
TTGCGTTTGAGACAGGCGACAGATACTGATGGGCTGCCTGTATCGAGTGGTGATTTTGTGCCGAGCTGCC
GGTCGGGGAGCTGTTGGCTGGCTGGTGGCAGGATATATTGTGGTGTAAACAAATTGACGCTTAGACAACT
TAATAACACATTGCGGACGTTTTTAATGTACTGGGGTGGATGCAGTGGGCCCCACTCTGTGAAGACAATG
CCGAATTCGGATCCGGAGGAATTCCAATCCCACAAAAATCTGAGCTTAACAGCACAGTTGCTCCTCTCAG
AGCAGAATCGGGTATTCAACACCCTCATATCAACTACTACGTTGTGTATAACGGTCCACATGCCGGTATA
TACGATGACTGGGGTTGTACAAAGGCGGCAACAAACGGCGTTCCCGGAGTTGCACACAAGAAATTTGCCA
CTATTACAGAGGCAAGAGCAGCAGCTGACGCGTACACAACAAGTCAGCAAACAGACAGGTTGAACTTCAT
CCCCAAAGGAGAAGCTCAACTCAAGCCCAAGAGCTTTGCTAAGGCCCTAACAAGCCCACCAAAGCAAAAA
GCCCACTGGCTCACGCTAGGAACCAAAAGGCCCAGCAGTGATCCAGCCCCAAAAGAGATCTCCTTTGCCC
CGGAGATTACAATGGACGATTTCCTCTATCTTTACGATCTAGGAAGGAAGTTCGAAGGTGAAGGTGACGA
CACTATGTTCACCACTGATAATGAGAAGGTTAGCCTCTTCAATTTCAGAAAGAATGCTGACCCACAGATG
GTTAGAGAGGCCTACGCAGCAAGTCTCATCAAGACGATCTACCCGAGTAACAATCTCCAGGAGATCAAAT
ACCTTCCCAAGAAGGTTAAAGATGCAGTCAAAAGATTCAGGACTAATTGCATCAAGAACACAGAGAAAGA
CATATTTCTCAAGATCAGAAGTACTATTCCAGTATGGACGATTCAAGGCTTGCTTCATAAACCAAGGCAA
GTAATAGAGATTGGAGTCTCTAAAAAGGTAGTTCCTACTGAATCTAAGGCCATGCATGGAGTCTAAGATT
CAAATCGAGGATCTAACAGAACTCGCCGTCAAGACTGGCGAACAGTTCATACAGAGTCTTTTACGACTCA
ATGACAAGAAGAAAATCTTCGTCAACATGGTGGAGCACGACACTCTGGTCTACTCCAAAAATGTCAAAGA
TACAGTCTCAGAAGATCAAAGGGCTATTGAGACTTTTCAACAAAGGATAATTTCGGGAAACCTCCTCGGA
TTCCATTGCCCAGCTATCTGTCACTTCATCGAAAGGACAGTAGAAAAGGAAGGTGGCTCCTACAAATGCC
ATCATTGCGATAAAGGAAAGGCTATCATTCAAGATCTCTCTGCCGACAGTGGTCCCAAAGATGGACCCCC
ACCCACGAGGAGCATCGTGGAAAAAGAAGAGGTTCCAACCACGTCTACAAAGCAAGTGGATTGATGTGAC
ATCTCCACTGACGTAAGGGATGACGCACAATCCCACTATCCTTCGCAAGACCCTTCCTCTATATAAGGAA
GTTCATTTCATTTGGAGAGGACACGCTCGAGTATAAGAGCTCATTTTTACAACAATTACCAACAACAACA
AACAACAAACAACATTACAATTACATTTACAATTATCGATACAATGGTGAGCAAGGGCGAGGAGCTGTTC
ACCGGCGTGGTGCCCATCCTGGTCGAGCTGGACGGCGACGTAAACGGCCACAAGTTCAGCGTGTCCGGCG
AGGGCGAGGGCGATGCCACCTACGGCAAGCTGACCCTGAAGTTCATCTGCACCACCGGCAAGCTGCCCGT
GCCCTGGCCCACCCTCGTGACCACCCTGACCTACGGCGTGCAGTGCTTCAGCCGCTACCCCGACCACATG
AAGCAGCACGACTTCTTCAAGTCCGCCATGCCCGAAGGCTACGTCCAGGAGCGCACCATCTTCTTCAAGG
ACGACGGCAACTACAAGACCCGCGCCGAGGTGAAGTTCGAGGGCGACACCCTGGTGAACCGCATCGAGCT
GAAGGGCATCGACTTCAAGGAGGACGGCAACATCCTGGGGCACAAGCTGGAGTACAACTACAACAGCCAC
AACGTCTATATCATGGCCGACAAGCAGAAGAACGGCATCAAGGTGAACTTCAAGATCCGCCACAACATCG
AGGACGGCAGCGTGCAGCTCGCCGACCACTACCAGCAGAACACCCCCATCGGCGACGGCCCCGTGCTGCT
GCCCGACAACCACTACCTGAGCACCCAGTCCGCCCTGAGCAAAGACCCCAACGAGAAGCGCGATCACATG
GTCCTGCTGGAGTTCGTGACCGCCGCCGGGATCACTCTCGGCATGGACGAGCTGTACAAGGGAGGTGCCG
GCAGTGGCGCTGGCGGAGAATTTAAGCGCGAAGAACAAGCCCGCAAGGCTAAAGTTAATAACGAAAAAAA
GACCGAAATCGTCAAGCCAGAGTCTTGCTCCAATGAGGGCGATGTGAAGGATCTTAAAAGGAAAGACTCT
GAGGATGGAAATGAAGGGGAGGAAGAAGAGGCTTCGAGTAAGCCCAAGAAACCGAAGGTCGCACTGAGTC
ACTTGCAGGACATAGATGATACGGAAGCTGACCAAGAAGAAGAATAATGAGCTTCTCTAGCTAGAGTCGA
TCGACAAGCTCGAGTTTCTCCATAATAATGTGTGAGTAGTTCCCAGATAAGGGAATTAGGGTTCCTATAG
GGTTTCGCTCATGTGTTGAGCATATAAGAAACCCTTAGTATGTATTTGTATTTGTAAAATACTTCTATCA
ATAAAATTTCTAATTCCTAAAACCAAAATCCAGTACTAAAATCCAGATCGCTGCAATTGTCTTCTGCACG
AAGTGGTTTAAACTATCAGTGTTTGACAGGATATATTGGCGGGTAAACCTAAGAGAAAAGAGCGTTTATT
AGAATAATCGGATATTTAAAAGGGCGTGAAAAGGTTTATCCGTTCGTCCATTTGTATGTGCATGCCAACC
ACAGGGTTCCATCAGTTCTGGACCAGCGAGCTGTGCTGCGACTCGTGGCGTAATCATGGTCATAGCTGTT
TCCTGTGTGAAATTGTTATCCGCTCACAATTCCACACAACATACGAGCCGGAAGCATAAAGTGTAAAGCC
TGGGGTGCCTAATGAGTGAGCTAACTCACATTAATTGCGTTGCGCTCACTGCCCGCTTTCCAGTCGGGAA
ACCTGTCGTGCCAGCTGCATTAATGAATCGGCCAACGCGCGGGGAGAGGCGGTTTGCGTATTGGGCGCTC
TTCCGCTTCCTCGCTCACTGACTCGCTGCGCTCGGTCGTTCGGCTGCGGCGAGCGGTATCAGCTCACTCA
AAGGCGGTAATACGGTTATCCACAGAATCAGGGGATAACGCAGGAAAGAACATGTGAGCAAAAGGCCAGC
AAAAGGCCAGGAACCGTAAAAAGGCCGCGTTGCTGGCGTTTTTCCATAGGCTCCGCCCCCCTGACGAGCA
TCACAAAAATCGACGCTCAAGTCAGAGGTGGCGAAACCCGACAGGACTATAAAGATACCAGGCGTTTCCC
CCTGGAAGCTCCCTCGTGCGCTCTCCTGTTCCGACCCTGTCGCTTACCGGATACCTGTCCGCCTTTCTCC
CTTCGGGAAGCGTGGCGCTTTCTCATAGCTCACGCTGTAGGTATCTCAGTTCGGTGTAGGTCGTTCGCTC
CAAGCTGGGCTGTGTGCACGAACCCCCCGTTCAGCCCGACCGCTGCGCCTTATCCGGTAACTATCGTCTT
GAGTCCAACCCGGTAAGACACGACTTATCGCCACTGGCAGCAGCCACTGGTAACAGGATTAGCAGAGCGA
GGTATGTAGGCGGTGCTACAGAGTTCTTGAAGTGGTGGCCTAACTACGGCTACACTAGAAGAACAGTATT
TGGTATCTGCGCTCTGCTGAAGCCAGTTACCTTCGGAAAAAGAGTTGGTAGCTCTTGATCCGGCAAACAA
ACCACCGCTGGTAGCGGTGGTTTTTTTGTTTGCAAGCAGCAGATTACGCGCAGAAAAAAAGGATCTCAAG
AAGATCCTTTGATCTTTTCTACGGGGTCTGACGCTCAGTGGAACGAAAACTCACGTTAAGGGATTTTGGT
CATGAGATTATCAAAAAGGATCTTCACCTAGATCCTTTTAAATTAAAAATGAAGTTTTAAATCAATCTAA
AGTATATATGAGTAAACTTGGTCTGACAGTTACCAATGCTTAATCAGTGAGGCACCTATCTCAGCGATCT
GTCTATTTCGTTCATCCATAGTTGCCTGACTCCCCGTCGTGTAGATAACTACGATACGGGAGGGCTTACC
ATCTGGCCCCAGTGCTGCAATGATACCGCGAGATCCACGCTCACCGGCTCCAGATTTATCAGCAATAAAC
CAGCCAGCCGGAAGGGCCGAGCGCAGAAGTGGTCCTGCAACTTTATCCGCCTCCATCCAGTCTATTAATT
GTTGCCGGGAAGCTAGAGTAAGTAGTTCGCCAGTTAATAGTTTGCGCAACGTTGTTGCCATTGCTACAGG
CATCGTGGTGTCACGCTCGTCGTTTGGTATGGCTTCATTCAGCTCCGGTTCCCAACGATCAAGGCGAGTT
ACATGATCCCCCATGTTGTGCAAAAAAGCGGTTAGCTCCTTCGGTCCTCCGATCGTTGTCAGAAGTAAGT
TGGCCGCAGTGTTATCACTCATGGTTATGGCAGCACTGCATAATTCTCTTACTGTCATGCCATCCGTAAG
ATGCTTTTCTGTGACTGGTGAGTACTCAACCAAGTCATTCTGAGAATAGTGTATGCGGCGACCGAGTTGC
TCTTGCCCGGCGTCAATACGGGATAATACCGCGCCACATAGCAGAACTTTAAAAGTGCTCATCATTGGAA
AACGTTCTTCGGGGCGAAAACTCTCAAGGATCTTACCGCTGTTGAGATCCAGTTCGATGTAACCCACTCG
TGCACCCAACTGATCTTCAGCATCTTTTACTTTCACCAGCGTTTCTGGGTGAGCAAAAACAGGAAGGCAA
AATGCCGCAAAAAAGGGAATAAGGGCGACACGGAAATGTTGAATACTCATACTCTACCTTTTTCAATATT
ATTGAAGCATTTATCAGGGTTATTGTCTCATGAGCGGATACATATTTGAATGTATTTAGAAAAATAAACA
AATAGGGGTTCCGCGCACATTTCCCCGAAAAGTGCCACCTGACGTCTAAGAAACCATTATTATCATGACA
TTAACCTATAAAAATAGGCGTATCACGAGGCCCTTTCATC
Features (pLannotate 1.2.2; 18 found; start..end, strand, type, name):
     32..67      +  CDS            rop (fragment): Rop protein, which maintains plasmids at low copy number; rop
    169..268     +  misc_feature   bom (fragment): basis of mobility region from pBR322
    274..428     -  CDS            lacZα (fragment): LacZα fragment of β-galactosidase; lacZ fragment
    586..610     +  misc_feature   LB T-DNA repeat: left border repeat from nopaline C58 T-DNA
    718..1524    +  CDS            IBMP_CAMVB (fragment): Experimental evidence at protein level: Swiss-Prot protein existence level 1. Enhances the ribosomal termination-reinitiation event leading to the translation of major open reading frames on the polycistronic viral RNAs. From Cauliflower mosaic virus (strain Bari 1) (CaMV).
   1708..2053    +  promoter       CaMV 35S promoter: strong constitutive promoter from cauliflower mosaic virus
   2005..2051    +  promoter       minimal CaMV 35S promoter: minimal 35S promoter from cauliflower mosaic virus
   2082..2135    +  misc_feature   TMV Ω: translational enhancer from the tobacco mosaic virus 5'-leader sequence (Gallie et al., 1988)
   2144..2860    +  CDS            EGFP: EGFP is a basic (constitutively fluorescent) green fluorescent protein published in 1996, derived from Aequorea victoria. It is reported to be a rapidly-maturing weak dimer with moderate acid sensitivity.
   3165..3339    +  polyA_signal   CaMV poly(A) signal: cauliflower mosaic virus polyadenylation signal
   3384..3408    +  misc_feature   RB T-DNA repeat: right border repeat from nopaline C58 T-DNA
   3583..3599    -  protein_bind   lac operator: The lac repressor binds to the lac operator to inhibit transcription in E. coli. This inhibition can be relieved by adding lactose or isopropyl-β-D-thiogalactopyranoside (IPTG). lac repressor encoded by lacI
   3607..3637    -  promoter       lac promoter: promoter for the E. coli lac operon
   3652..3673    -  protein_bind   CAP binding site: CAP binding activates transcription in the presence of cAMP. E. coli catabolite activator protein
   3686..3778    -  CDS            lacI (fragment): lac repressor; lacI; The lac repressor binds to the lac operator to inhibit transcription in E. coli. This inhibition can be relieved by adding lactose or isopropyl-β-D-thiogalactopyranoside (IPTG).
   3961..4549    -  rep_origin     ori: high-copy-number ColE1/pMB1/pBR322/pUC origin of replication
   4720..5580    -  CDS            AmpR: β-lactamase; bla; confers resistance to ampicillin, carbenicillin, and related antibiotics
   5581..5685    -  promoter       AmpR promoter: bla
