[The description below was written by a language model from this plasmid's Addgene catalogue record and pLannotate feature annotations shown in this document.]
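Description:
pGMF6 is a 5,780 bp plant expression plasmid from a modular (Golden Gate-style "Level 1") synthetic biology toolkit aimed at making CRISPR/Cas9 gene editing in plants more accessible. It is built on the pUCIDT-AMP cloning backbone and is propagated in E. coli from a high-copy ColE1/pUC-type origin, with selection through the β-lactamase (AmpR) gene driven by its own promoter. Remnants of lacZα, the lac promoter/operator, the CAP site, lacI, rop and bom flank the cassette. These are residual pieces of the cloning vector scaffold rather than functional parts of the payload.

The payload is a single synthetic transcription unit, 35Sp::eGFP:35St. The annotated CaMV 35S promoter is preceded by additional cauliflower mosaic virus sequence, detected as a fragment of the viral inclusion body protein reading frame, which suggests a long form of the promoter region. This is followed by the tobacco mosaic virus Ω leader, a translational enhancer, then the EGFP coding sequence and the CaMV polyadenylation signal. The depositor describes the product as nuclear-localized eGFP. No localization signal is annotated, but there is an unannotated stretch between the end of EGFP and the terminator where one could lie; the record does not confirm this.

The cassette is bracketed by nopaline-type left and right T-DNA border repeats. However, no broad-host-range origin for maintenance in Agrobacterium is annotated. This fits the stated use in transient plant transformation, where constitutive green fluorescence serves as a visual reporter, for example of delivery and expression. No plant selectable marker is present.
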