Addgene plasmid #242208: pGMF6
Purpose: 35Sp::eGFP:35St cassette in L1 vector backbone. Expresses a nuclear localized eGFP protein for transient plant transformation.
Depositing lab: Kate Creasey Krainer. Depositing organization: Grow More Foundation. Publication: Developing a Molecular Toolkit to ENABLE all to apply CRISPR/Cas9-based Gene Editing in planta. Abate BA, Hahn F, Chirivì D, Betti C, Fornara F, Molloy MC, Creasey Krainer KM. bioRxiv 2025.11.09.687425 10.1101/2025.11.09.687425.
Backbone
  Vector backbone: pUCIDT-AMP
  Backbone manufacturer: IDT
  Total vector size (bp): 5780
  Vector type: Plant Expression, Synthetic Biology
Growth in bacteria
  Bacterial resistance: Ampicillin, 100 μg/mL
  Growth temperature: 37°C
  Growth strain: DH5alpha
  Copy number: High Copy
Gene/Insert
  Gene/Insert name: Level1 35Sp::eGFP:35St
  Species: Synthetic
Terms and licenses: Academic/Nonprofit Terms; Industry Terms: Not Available to Industry
Depositor comments: Further information can be found at https://www.growmorefoundation.org/enable-crispr-kits
How to cite: pGMF6 was a gift from Kate Creasey Krainer (Addgene plasmid # 242208 ; http://n2t.net/addgene:242208 ; RRID:Addgene_242208)
